>Addgene plasmid #156528 | pD649-HAsp-RELT-Fc(DAPA)-AviTag-6xHis | addgene full sequence | sequence record 368602 | Addgene NGS Result
GAGAATGGGCGGAACTGGGCGGAGTTAGGGGCGGGATGGGCGGAGTTAGGGGCGGGACTATGGTTGCTGA
CTAATTGAGATGCATGCTTTGCATACTTCTGCCTGCTGGGGAGCCTGGGGACTTTCCACACCTGGTTGCT
GACTAATTGAGATGCATGCTTTGCATACTTCTGCCTGCTGGGGAGCCTGGGGACTTTCCACACCCTAACT
GACACACATTCCACAGAATTAATTCGCGTTAAATTTTTGTTAAATCAGCTCATTTTTTAACCAATAGGCC
GAAATCGGCAAAATCCCTTATAAATCAAAAGAATAGACCGAGATAGGGTTGAGTGTTGTGATGCAATTTC
CTCATTTTATTAGGAAAGGACAGTGGGAGTGGCACCTTCCAGGGTCAAGGAAGGCACGGGGGAGGGGCAA
ACAACAGATGGCTGGCAACTAGAAGGCACAGTCGAGGCTGATTTTCTCTATCTATTTATTTTACTACTCA
AGACTATCTTGCAAAGTAGAAGAACCCTGTCTGCAGTATGACGACCGTGTATACCCGATTGGCTTACCGG
GTAACGCGTTGTGCCAGTGACTACAGGCCGGCCTTAGTGGTGATGGTGGTGGTGTTCATGCCACTCAATC
TTCTGAGCCTCGAAAATATCATTAAGACCGCTGCCGCCGGGGCTCAGGCTCAGGGACTTCTGGGTGTAGT
GGTTGTGCAGGGCCTCGTGCATCACGCTGCAGCTGAACACGTTGCCCTGCTGCCACCTGGACTTGTCCAC
GGTCAGCTTGCTGTACAGGAAGAAGCTGCCGTCGCTGTCCAGCACTGGGGGGGTGGTCTTGTAGTTGTTC
TCGGGCTGGCCGTTGCTCTCCCACTCCACGGCGATATCGCTGGGGTAGAAGCCCTTCACCAGACAGGTCA
GGGACACCTGGTTCTTGGTCATCTCCTCCCGGCTGGGGGGCAGGGTGTACACCTGGGGCTCCCGTGGCTG
GCCCTTGGCCTTGCTGATTGTCTTTTCGATTGGGGCAGCCAGGGCCTTGTTGGAGACTTTGCACTTGTAT
TCTTTGCCGTTCAGCCAGTCCTGGTGCAGCACGGTCAGCACGGACACCACCCTGTAGGTGCTGTTGTACT
GCTCCTCTCTGGGCTTGGTCTTGGCGTTGTGCACCTCCACGCCGTCCACGTACCAGTTGAACTTCACCTC
TGGGTCCTCGTGGGACACGGCCACCACCACGCAGGTCACCTCGGGGGTCCTGCTGATCATCAGGGTGTCC
TTGGGCTTGGGGGGGAACAGGAACACGGAAGGCCCTCCCAGCAGTTCTGGAGCTGGGCAGGGGGGGCAGG
TGTGGGTCTTGTCGCCGCCCGGCGCGCCTTGAGCAGCGGTTTCTTCAGGTCCGCCGGCTCTTGTTCCGTT
GCCAGGCTGTCTTGTTTCGCCGCCAGAAGAAGCGCCAGCAGCAACTTCAACGCCTCTTCTAGCTCTGCGG
CCCCATTCATCACATCCGTGTGTTCCCAGAGGGGCCCAAGAACAAGGCTGGCAAGGAACTCTAGGCACTC
CCCAAGGTCCGAACCATCCAGGCCAGCAATCTCCGCAAAGGGTATCTCTGGTGGCCATGCCAACTTGGGC
TTCCAGTCTCCGCCACAGGCTACATCTGGCATGAGGCTGACAAGGAGAACTGCCCCAGGCGGCAGAAAAT
GTTCCAGGAGGACAAGGTCTACACAGGGTGCCCTGTCCAGGATCGAGATCAGGTTCCTCGCCTGGAGGAC
ATTGCCACAGTGTTGTAGAGGCGGCCGCAGCGAACACCAGGCAGAAGATGTAGCTCAGGGCAATGATGGT
CTTCATGGTGGCGCTAGCAGGCGCGTTTTCGATAGAACCGAGGTGCAGTTGGACCTGGGAGTGGACACCT
GTGGAGAGAAAGGCAAAGTGGATGTTATTCTATAGTGTCACCTAAATCGTATGTGTATGATACATAAGGT
TATGTATTAATTGTAGCCGCGTTCTAACGAAGCCAAGGGGGTGGGCCTATAGACTCTATAGGCGGTACTT
ACGTCACTCTTGGCACGGGGAATCCGCGTTCCAATGCACCGTTCCCGGCCGCGGAGGCTGGATCGGTCCC
GGTGTCTTCTATGGAGGTCAAAACAGCGTGGATGGCGTCTCCAGGCGATCTGACGGTTCACTAAACGAGC
TCTGCTTATATAGACCTCCCACCGTACACGCCTACCGCCCATTTGCGTCAATGGGGCGGAGTTGTTACGA
CATTTTGGAAAGTCCCGTTGATTTTGGTGCCAAAACAAACTCCCATTGACGTCAATGGGGTGGAGACTTG
GAAATCCCCGTGAGTCAAACCGCTATCCACGCCCATTGATGTACTGCCAAAACCGCATCACCATGGTAAT
AGCGATGACTAATACGTAGATGTACTGCCAAGTAGGAAAGTCCCATAAGGTCATGTACTGGGCATAATGC
CAGGCGGGCCATTTACCGTCATTGACGTCAATAGGGGGCGTACTTGGCATATGATACACTTGATGTACTG
CCAAGTGGGCAGTTTACCGTAAATACTCCACCCATTGACGTCAATGGAAAGTCCCTATTGGCGTTACTAT
GGGAACATACGTCATTATTGACGTCAATGGGCGGGGGTCGTTGGGCGGTCAGCCAGGCGGGCCATTTACC
GTAAGTTATGTAACGCGGAACTCCATATATGGGCTATGAACTAATGACCCCGTAATTGATTACTATTAAT
AACTAGTCAATAATCAATGCCAACATGGCGGTCATATTGGACATGAGCCAATATAAATGTACATATTATG
ATATAGATACAACGTATGCAATGGCCAATAGCCAATATTGATTTATGCTATATAACCAATGAATAATATG
GCTAATGGCCAATATTGAGTCAACGCCACTGTGCATGAAGCTCGTAATTGTTATCCGCTCACAATTAAGG
GCGACACAAAATTTATTCTAAATGATAATAAATACTGATAACATCTTATAGTTTGTATTATATTTTGTAT
TATCGTTGACATGTATAATTTTGATATCAAAAACTGATTTTCCCTTTATTATTTTCGAGATTTATTTTCT
TAATTCTCTTTAACAAACTAGAAATATTGTATATACAAAAAATCATAAATAATAGATGAATAGTTTAATT
ATAGGTGTTCATCAATCGAAAAAGCAACGTATCTTATTTAAAGTGCGTTGCTTTTTTCTCATTTATAAGG
TTAAATAATTCTCATATATCAAGCAAAGTGACAGGCGCCCTTAAATATTCTGACAAATGCTCTTTCCCTA
AACTCCCCCCATAAAAAAACCCGCCGAAGCGGGTTTTTACGTTATTTGCGGATTAACGATTACTCGTTAT
CAGAACCGCCCAGGGGGCCCGAGCTTAAGACTGGCCGTCGTTTTACAACACAGAAAGAGTTTGTAGAAAC
GCAAAAAGGCCATCCGTCAGGGGCCTTCTGCTTAGTTTGATGCCTGGCAGTTCCCTACTCTCGCCTTCCG
CTTCCTCGCTCACTGACTCGCTGCGCTCGGTCGTTCGGCTGCGGCGAGCGGTATCAGCTCACTCAAAGGC
GGTAATACGGTTATCCACAGAATCAGGGGATAACGCAGGAAAGAACATGTGAGCAAAAGGCCAGCAAAAG
GCCAGGAACCGTAAAAAGGCCGCGTTGCTGGCGTTTTTCCATAGGCTCCGCCCCCCTGACGAGCATCACA
AAAATCGACGCTCAAGTCAGAGGTGGCGAAACCCGACAGGACTATAAAGATACCAGGCGTTTCCCCCTGG
AAGCTCCCTCGTGCGCTCTCCTGTTCCGACCCTGCCGCTTACCGGATACCTGTCCGCCTTTCTCCCTTCG
GGAAGCGTGGCGCTTTCTCATAGCTCACGCTGTAGGTATCTCAGTTCGGTGTAGGTCGTTCGCTCCAAGC
TGGGCTGTGTGCACGAACCCCCCGTTCAGCCCGACCGCTGCGCCTTATCCGGTAACTATCGTCTTGAGTC
CAACCCGGTAAGACACGACTTATCGCCACTGGCAGCAGCCACTGGTAACAGGATTAGCAGAGCGAGGTAT
GTAGGCGGTGCTACAGAGTTCTTGAAGTGGTGGGCTAACTACGGCTACACTAGAAGAACAGTATTTGGTA
TCTGCGCTCTGCTGAAGCCAGTTACCTTCGGAAAAAGAGTTGGTAGCTCTTGATCCGGCAAACAAACCAC
CGCTGGTAGCGGTGGTTTTTTTGTTTGCAAGCAGCAGATTACGCGCAGAAAAAAAGGATCTCAAGAAGAT
CCTTTGATCTTTTCTACGGGGTCTGACGCTCAGTGGAACGACGCGCGCGTAACTCACGTTAAGGGATTTT
GGTCATGAGCAAGGGGTGTTATGAGCCATATTCAGGTATAAATGGGCTCGCGATAATGTTCAGAATTGGT
TAATTGGTTGTAACACTGACCCCTATTTGTTTATTTTTCTAAATACATTCAAATATGTATCCGCTCATGA
GACAATAACCCTGATAAATGCTTCAATAATATTGAAAAAGGAAGAATATGAGTATTCAACATTTCCGTGT
CGCCCTTATTCCCTTTTTTGCGGCATTTTGCCTTCCTGTTTTTGCTCACCCAGAAACGCTGGTGAAAGTA
AAAGATGCTGAAGATCAGTTGGGTGCACGAGTGGGTTACATCGAACTGGATCTCAACAGCGGTAAGATCC
TTGAGAGTTTTCGCCCCGAAGAACGTTTTCCAATGATGAGCACTTTTAAAGTTCTGCTATGTGGCGCGGT
ATTATCCCGTATTGACGCCGGGCAAGAGCAACTCGGTCGCCGCATACACTATTCTCAGAATGACTTGGTT
GAGTACTCACCAGTCACAGAAAAGCATCTTACGGATGGCATGACAGTAAGAGAATTATGCAGTGCTGCCA
TAACCATGAGTGATAACACTGCGGCCAACTTACTTCTGACAACGATCGGAGGACCGAAGGAGCTAACCGC
TTTTTTGCACAACATGGGGGATCATGTAACTCGCCTTGATCGTTGGGAACCGGAGCTGAATGAAGCCATA
CCAAACGACGAGCGTGACACCACGATGCCTGTAGCGATGGCAACAACGTTGCGCAAACTATTAACTGGCG
AACTACTTACTCTAGCTTCCCGGCAACAATTAATAGACTGGATGGAGGCGGATAAAGTTGCAGGACCACT
TCTGCGCTCGGCCCTTCCGGCTGGCTGGTTTATTGCTGATAAATCCGGAGCCGGTGAGCGTGGTTCTCGC
GGTATCATCGCAGCGCTGGGGCCAGATGGTAAGCCCTCCCGTATCGTAGTTATCTACACGACGGGGAGTC
AGGCAACTATGGATGAACGAAATAGACAGATCGCTGAGATAGGTGCCTCACTGATTAAGCATTGGTAATG
ACCATGATTACGCCAAGCTCTAGCTAGAGGTCGACGGTATACAGACATGATAAGATACATTGATGAGTTT
GGACAAACCACAACTAGAATGCAGTGAAAAAAATGCTTTATTTGTGAAATTTGTGATGCTATTGCTTTAT
TTGTAACCATTATAAGCTGCAATAAACAAGTTGGGGTGGGCGAAGAACTCCAGCATGAGATCCCCGCGCT
GGAGGATCATCCAGCCGGCGTCCCGGAAAACGATTCCGAAGCCCAACCTTTCATAGAAGGCGGCGGTGGA
ATCGAAATCTCGTAGCACGTGTCAGGCACCGGGCTTGCGGGTCATGCACCAGGTGCGCGGTCCTTCGGGC
ACCTCGACGTCGGCGGTGACGGTGAAGCCGAGCCGCTCGTAGAAGGGGAGGTTGCGGGGCGCGGATGTCT
CCAGGAAGGCGGGCACCCCGGCGCGCTCGGCCGCCTCCACTCCGGGGAGCACGACGGCGCTGCCCAGACC
CTTGCCCTGGTGGTCGGGCGAGACGCCGACGGTGGCCAGGAACCACGCGGGCTCCTTGGGCCGGTGCGGC
GCCAGGAGGCCTTCCATCTGTTGCTGCGCGGCCAGCCGGGAACCGCTCAACTCGGCCATGCGCGGGCCGA
TCTCGGCGAACACCGCCCCCGCTTCGACGCTCTCCGGCGTGGTCCAGACCGCCACCGCGGCGCCGTCGTC
CGCGACCCACACCTTGCCGATGTCGAGCCCGACGCGCGTGAGGAAGAGTTCTTGCAGCTCGGTGACCCGC
TCGATGTGGCGGTCCGGATCGACGGTGTGGCGCGTGGCGGGGTAGTCGGCGAACGCGGCGGCGAGGGTGC
GTACGGCCCTGGGGACGTCGTCGCGGGTGGCGAGGCGCACCGTGGGCTTGTACTCGGTCATGGTTTAGTT
CCTCACCTTGTCGTATTATACTATGCCGATATACTATGCCGATGATTAATTGTCAACACGTGCTGATCAG
ATCCGAAAATGGATATACAAGCTCCCGGGAGCTTTTTGCAAAAGCCTAGGCCTCCAAAAAAGCCTCCTCA
CTACTTCTGGAATAGCTCAGAGGCAGAGGCGGCCTCGGCCTCTGCATAAATAAAAAAAATTAGTCAGCCA
TGGGGCG
Features (pLannotate 1.2.2; 21 found; start..end, strand, type, name):
    231..339     -  rep_origin     f1 ori (fragment): f1 bacteriophage origin of replication; arrow indicates direction of (+) strand synthesis
    340..451     -  polyA_signal   bGH poly(A) signal: bovine growth hormone polyadenylation signal
    666..1343    -  CDS            IGHG1 (fragment): IGHG1_HUMAN - Experimental evidence at protein level: Swiss-Prot protein existence level 1. Constant region of immunoglobulin heavy chains. Immunoglobulins, also known as antibodies, are membrane-bound or secreted glycoproteins produced by B lymphocytes. In the recognition phase of humoral immunity, the membrane-bound immunoglobulins serve as receptors which, upon binding of a specific antigen, trigger the clonal expansion and differentiation of B lymphocytes into immunoglobulins- secreting plasma cells. Secreted immunoglobulins mediate the effector phase of humoral immunity, which results in
   1359..1781    -  CDS            RELT (fragment): TR19L_HUMAN - Also known as TNFRSF19L. Experimental evidence at protein level: Swiss-Prot protein existence level 1. May play a role in apoptosis (PubMed:28688764, PubMed:19969290). Induces activation of MAPK14/p38 and MAPK8/JNK MAPK cascades, when overexpressed (PubMed:16530727). Involved in dental enamel formation (PubMed:30506946). From Homo sapiens (Human).
   1878..1915    -  CDS            IgH signal sequence (fragment): signal sequence from the mouse immunoglobulin heavy chain variable region
   1919..1937    -  promoter       SP6 promoter: promoter for bacteriophage SP6 RNA polymerase
   1989..2032    -  intron         CMV intron (fragment): modified intron A from human cytomegalovirus
   2168..2371    -  promoter       CMV promoter: human cytomegalovirus (CMV) immediate early promoter
   2372..2675    -  enhancer       CMV enhancer: human cytomegalovirus immediate early enhancer
   2918..2934    -  protein_bind   lac operator: The lac repressor binds to the lac operator to inhibit transcription in E. coli. This inhibition can be relieved by adding lactose or isopropyl-β-D-thiogalactopyranoside (IPTG). lac repressor encoded by lacI
   3390..3409    +  CDS            lacZα (fragment): LacZα fragment of β-galactosidase; lacZ fragment
   3434..3451    -  terminator     rrnB T2 terminator (fragment): transcription terminator T2 from the E. coli rrnB gene
   3676..4264    -  rep_origin     ori: high-copy-number ColE1/pMB1/pBR322/pUC origin of replication
   4375..4399    +  CDS            KanR (fragment): aminoglycoside phosphotransferase; aph(3')-Ia; confers resistance to kanamycin
   4429..4525    +  promoter       AmpR promoter (fragment): bla
   4528..5388    +  CDS            AmpR: β-lactamase; bla; confers resistance to ampicillin, carbenicillin, and related antibiotics
   5441..5562    -  polyA_signal   SV40 poly(A) signal: SV40 polyadenylation signal
   5557..5682    -  CDS            ble (fragment): BLE_KLEPN - Experimental evidence at protein level: Swiss-Prot protein existence level 1. Binding protein with a strong affinity to the bleomycin family of antibiotics. Binds to CL990; an antimitotic-antibiotic compound. From Klebsiella pneumoniae.
   5692..6291    -  CDS            PuroR (fragment): puromycin N-acetyltransferase; pac from Streptomyces; confers resistance to puromycin
   6310..6357    -  promoter       EM7 promoter: synthetic bacterial promoter&nbsp
   6405..217     -  promoter       SV40 promoter (across the origin): SV40 enhancer and early promoter
