[The description below was written by a language model from this plasmid's Addgene catalogue record and pLannotate feature annotations shown in this document.]
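Description:
pD649-HAsp-RELT-Fc(DAPA)-AviTag-6xHis is a mammalian expression plasmid built on the pD649 backbone for producing a secreted, Fc-fused form of the extracellular domain of human RELT (TNFRSF19L), a TNF receptor superfamily member. It is propagated in E. coli from a high-copy ColE1/pUC-type origin under ampicillin selection (AmpR with its own promoter). The sequenced record is about 6.5 kb, consistent with the stated backbone plus a 411 bp insert.

The expression cassette is driven by the CMV immediate-early enhancer and promoter, followed by a fragment of CMV intron A and an SP6 promoter, which would also permit in vitro transcription and serves as a sequencing primer site. The open reading frame begins with a secretion signal (named "HAsp" in the construct; the annotation software matched part of this region to a mouse immunoglobulin heavy chain signal sequence), then the RELT ectodomain cloned between preserved NotI and AscI sites, then a human IgG1 Fc region, and it terminates at a bGH polyadenylation signal. The Fc carries the D265A and P329A (DAPA) substitutions, generally used to reduce Fc effector binding. The AviTag, a site for enzymatic biotinylation by BirA, and the 6xHis tag for metal-affinity purification are listed in the catalogue entry but were not annotated individually in the feature table.

A second cassette places a puromycin resistance gene, annotated as a fragment, under SV40 early and EM7 promoters with an SV40 poly(A) signal, suggesting possible selection in mammalian cells. Small remnants of f1 ori, lacZα, KanR and ble are also detected. The depositor notes that some plasmids in this collection may carry an IS4-like transposase upstream of the CMV promoter, but none is annotated here. The plasmid belongs to a set made for human cell-surface protein interaction screening.
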