Addgene plasmid #156528: pD649-HAsp-RELT-Fc(DAPA)-AviTag-6xHis
Purpose: Mammalian expression of cell-surface protein extracellular domain fused to Fc(DAPA)-Avi-6xHis. Protein is secreted from cells.
Depositing lab: Chris Garcia. Depositing organization: Stanford University. Publication: A Human IgSF Cell-Surface Interactome Reveals a Complex Network of Protein-Protein Interactions. Wojtowicz WM, Vielmetter J, Fernandes RA, Siepe DH, Eastman CL, Chisholm GB, Cox S, Klock H, Anderson PW, Rue SM, Miller JJ, Glaser SM, Bragstad ML, Vance J, Lam AW, Lesley SA, Zinn K, Garcia KC. Cell. 2020 Aug 20;182(4):1027-1043.e17. doi: 10.1016/j.cell.2020.07.025. PubMed 32822567.
Backbone
  Vector backbone: pD649
  Backbone size w/o insert (bp): 6106
  Vector type: Mammalian Expression
Growth in bacteria
  Bacterial resistance: Ampicillin, 100 μg/mL
  Growth temperature: 37°C
  Growth strain: DH5alpha
  Copy number: High Copy
Gene/Insert
  Gene/Insert name: RELT (alt name: TR19L)
  Species: H. sapiens (human)
  Insert size (bp): 411
  Mutation: Fc region of human IgG contains D265A and P329A mutations (DAPA)
  Entrez Gene: RELT (a.k.a. FLJ14993, TNFRSF19L)
  Promoter: CMV/SP6
  Tag / fusion protein: Fc(DAPA)-AviTag-6xHis (C terminal on backbone)
  Cloning method: Restriction Enzyme; 5′ cloning site GCGGCCGC (not destroyed); 3′ cloning site GGCGCGCC (not destroyed)
  Sequencing primers: 5′ ATTTAGGTGACACTATAG; 3′ CACGTACCAGTTGAACTTCACC
Resource information
  A portion of this plasmid was derived from a plasmid made by: synthesis by ThermoFisher
Terms and licenses: Academic/Nonprofit Terms; Industry Terms: Not Available to Industry
Depositor comments: Some plasmids in this collection may have an IS4-like element ISVsa5 family transposase upstream of the CMV promoter.
How to cite: pD649-HAsp-RELT-Fc(DAPA)-AviTag-6xHis was a gift from Chris Garcia (Addgene plasmid # 156528 ; http://n2t.net/addgene:156528 ; RRID:Addgene_156528)
