>Addgene plasmid #156528 | pD649-HAsp-RELT-Fc(DAPA)-AviTag-6xHis | depositor partial sequence | sequence record 302166 | insert (extracellular domain)
TCTACAACACTGTGGCAATGTCCTCCAGGCGAGGAACCTGATCTCGATCCTGGACAGGGCACCCTGTGTA
GACCTTGTCCTCCTGGAACATTTTCTGCCGCCTGGGGCAGTTCTCCTTGTCAGCCTCATGCCAGATGTAG
CCTGTGGCGGAGACTGGAAGCCCAAGTTGGCATGGCCACCAGAGATACCCTTTGCGGAGATTGCTGGCCT
GGATGGTTCGGACCTTGGGGAGTGCCTAGAGTTCCTTGCCAGCCTTGTTCTTGGGCCCCTCTGGGAACAC
ACGGATGTGATGAATGGGGCCGCAGAGCTAGAAGAGGCGTTGAAGTTGCTGCTGGCGCTTCTTCTGGCGG
CGAAACAAGACAGCCTGGCAACGGAACAAGAGCCGGCGGACCTGAAGAAACCGCTGCTCAA
